Addgene plasmid #231191: CA-0091 CMVTO-mono-hIL10-R5A11M-rens-3GS-IL10Ra
Purpose: CageIL-10-monomer
Depositing lab: Xiaojing Gao. Depositing organization: Stanford University. Publication: Orthogonalized human protease control of secreted signals. Aldrete CA, Call CC, Sant'Anna LE, Vlahos AE, Pei J, Cong Q, Gao XJ. Nat Chem Biol. 2025 Jan 15. doi: 10.1038/s41589-024-01831-x. PubMed 39814991.
Backbone
  Vector backbone: CMVTO-FlpIn
  Vector type: Mammalian Expression
Growth in bacteria
  Bacterial resistance: Ampicillin, 100 μg/mL
  Growth temperature: 37°C
  Growth strain: DH5alpha
  Copy number: High Copy
Gene/Insert
  Gene/Insert name: mono-hIL10-R5A11M-rens-3GS-IL10Ra
  Species: H. sapiens (human)
  Mutation: N36I, N110I, K117N, F129L
  Entrez Gene: IL10 (a.k.a. CSIF, GVHDS, IL-10, IL10A, TGIF)
  Cloning method: Ligation Independent Cloning
Terms and licenses: Academic/Nonprofit Terms; Industry Terms: Not Available to Industry
How to cite: CA-0091 CMVTO-mono-hIL10-R5A11M-rens-3GS-IL10Ra was a gift from Xiaojing Gao (Addgene plasmid # 231191 ; http://n2t.net/addgene:231191 ; RRID:Addgene_231191)
