[The description below was written by a language model from this plasmid's Addgene catalogue record and pLannotate feature annotations shown in this document.]
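Description:
CA-0091 CMVTO-mono-hIL10-R5A11M-rens-3GS-IL10Ra is a 6,456-nt mammalian expression plasmid built on a CMVTO-FlpIn backbone. It is maintained in E. coli at high copy through a ColE1/pUC-type origin and selected with ampicillin via the β-lactamase gene. The expression cassette is driven by the CMV immediate-early enhancer and promoter. This is followed directly by short tet operator-like elements, annotated as PLtetO-1 and TRE3GV fragments. That arrangement matches a "CMV-TO" design, in which transcription can be repressed by Tet repressor and relieved with tetracycline or doxycycline in cells that express the repressor. A bGH polyadenylation signal terminates the transcript.

The insert encodes a human IL-10 coding sequence followed, after a short unannotated gap, by a fragment of the IL-10 receptor alpha chain (IL10RA). From the construct name, the IL-10 is a monomeric, engineered variant (R5A11M), and the record lists the substitutions N36I, N110I, K117N and F129L. It is joined to the receptor fragment through a segment called "rens" and a 3GS linker, presumably a flexible glycine-serine spacer. The record does not define "rens". The stated purpose, "CageIL-10-monomer", and the associated work on protease control of secreted signals suggest that the tethered receptor domain masks the cytokine until the linker is cleaved by a protease.

Downstream lies an FRT site placed immediately ahead of a hygromycin resistance gene that has no annotated promoter of its own, followed by an SV40 poly(A) signal. This is the standard Flp-In layout: Flp-mediated recombination into a genomic FRT landing pad supplies a promoter, so hygromycin selects for single-copy, site-specific integrants. The plasmid can therefore be used for transient transfection or for making isogenic stable lines.
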