Features (pLannotate 1.2.2; 23 found; start..end, strand, type, name):
    403..1263    -  CDS            AmpR: β-lactamase; bla; confers resistance to ampicillin, carbenicillin, and related antibiotics
   1264..1368    -  promoter       AmpR promoter: bla
   1427..1479    -  misc_feature   bom (fragment): basis of mobility region from pBR322
   1629..2008    +  enhancer       CMV enhancer: human cytomegalovirus immediate early enhancer
   2009..2212    +  promoter       CMV promoter: human cytomegalovirus (CMV) immediate early promoter
   2214..2233    +  promoter       PLtetO-1 promoter (fragment): modified phage lambda PL promoter with tet operator sites (Lutz and Bujard, 1997)
   2235..2254    +  promoter       PLtetO-1 promoter (fragment): modified phage lambda PL promoter with tet operator sites (Lutz and Bujard, 1997)
   2262..2295    +  promoter       TRE3GV promoter (fragment): 3rd-generation Tet-responsive promoter that can be activated by binding of Tet-On® 3G, optimized for retroviral and lentiviral vectors
   2385..2936    +  CDS            IL10: IL10_HUMAN - Experimental evidence at protein level: Swiss-Prot protein existence level 1. Major immune regulatory cytokine that acts on many cells of the immune system where it has profound anti-inflammatory functions, limiting excessive tissue disruption caused by inflammation. Mechanistically, IL10 binds to its heterotetrameric receptor comprising IL10RA and IL10RB leading to JAK1 and STAT2-mediated phosphorylation of STAT3 (PubMed:16982608). In turn, STAT3 translocates to the nucleus where it drives expression of anti-inflammatory mediators (PubMed:18025162). Targets antigen-presenting cel
   3027..3668    +  CDS            IL10RA (fragment): I10R1_HUMAN - Also known as IL10R. Experimental evidence at protein level: Swiss-Prot protein existence level 1. Cell surface receptor for the cytokine IL10 that participates in IL10-mediated anti-inflammatory functions, limiting excessive tissue disruption caused by inflammation. Upon binding to IL10, induces a conformational change in IL10RB, allowing IL10RB to bind IL10 as well (PubMed:16982608). In turn, the heterotetrameric assembly complex, composed of two subunits of IL10RA and IL10RB, activates the kinases JAK1 and TYK2 that are constitutively associated with IL10RA and IL10RB respecti
   3774..3998    +  polyA_signal   bGH poly(A) signal: bovine growth hormone polyadenylation signal
   4014..4037    +  polyA_signal   bGH poly(A) signal (fragment): bovine growth hormone polyadenylation signal
   4041..4062    +  promoter       SV40 promoter (fragment): SV40 enhancer and early promoter
   4083..4316    +  rep_origin     f1 ori (fragment) (sequence partly withheld): f1 bacteriophage origin of replication; arrow indicates direction of (+) strand synthesis
   4321..4368    +  protein_bind   FRT: FLP-mediated recombination occurs in the 8-bp core sequence TCTAGAAA (Turan and Bode, 2011). FLP recombinase from the Saccharomyces cerevisiae 2μ plasmid
   4376..5398    +  CDS            HygR: aminoglycoside phosphotransferase from E. coli; aph(4)-Ia; confers resistance to hygromycin
   5408..5533    +  CDS            ble (fragment): BLE_KLEPN - Experimental evidence at protein level: Swiss-Prot protein existence level 1. Binding protein with a strong affinity to the bleomycin family of antibiotics. Binds to CL990; an antimitotic-antibiotic compound. From Klebsiella pneumoniae.
   5528..5649    +  polyA_signal   SV40 poly(A) signal: SV40 polyadenylation signal
   5722..5738    -  protein_bind   lac operator: The lac repressor binds to the lac operator to inhibit transcription in E. coli. This inhibition can be relieved by adding lactose or isopropyl-β-D-thiogalactopyranoside (IPTG). lac repressor encoded by lacI
   5746..5776    -  promoter       lac promoter: promoter for the E. coli lac operon
   5791..5812    -  protein_bind   CAP binding site: CAP binding activates transcription in the presence of cAMP. E. coli catabolite activator protein
   5825..5917    -  CDS            lacI (fragment): lac repressor; lacI; The lac repressor binds to the lac operator to inhibit transcription in E. coli. This inhibition can be relieved by adding lactose or isopropyl-β-D-thiogalactopyranoside (IPTG).
   6100..232     -  rep_origin     ori (across the origin): high-copy-number ColE1/pMB1/pBR322/pUC origin of replication
>Addgene plasmid #231191 | CA-0091 CMVTO-mono-hIL10-R5A11M-rens-3GS-IL10Ra | addgene full sequence | sequence record 459334 | Addgene NGS Result
TGGTAACAGGATTAGCAGAGCGAGGTATGTAGGCGGTGCTACAGAGTTCTTGAAGTGGTGGCCTAACTAC
GGCTACACTAGAAGAACAGTATTTGGTATCTGCGCTCTGCTGAAGCCAGTTACCTTCGGAAAAAGAGTTG
GTAGCTCTTGATCCGGCAAACAAACCACCGCTGGTAGCGGTGGTTTTTTTGTTTGCAAGCAGCAGATTAC
GCGCAGAAAAAAAGGATCTCAAGAAGATCCTTTGATCTTTTCTACGGGGTCTGACGCTCAGTGGAACGAA
AACTCACGTTAAGGGATTTTGGTCATGAGATTATCAAAAAGGATCTTCACCTAGATCCTTTTAAATTAAA
AATGAAGTTTTAAATCAATCTAAAGTATATATGAGTAAACTTGGTCTGACAGTTACCAATGCTTAATCAG
TGAGGCACCTATCTCAGCGATCTGTCTATTTCGTTCATCCATAGTTGCCTGACTCCCCGTCGTGTAGATA
ACTACGATACGGGAGGGCTTACCATCTGGCCCCAGTGCTGCAATGATACCGCGAGACCCACGCTCACCGG
CTCCAGATTTATCAGCAATAAACCAGCCAGCCGGAAGGGCCGAGCGCAGAAGTGGTCCTGCAACTTTATC
CGCCTCCATCCAGTCTATTAATTGTTGCCGGGAAGCTAGAGTAAGTAGTTCGCCAGTTAATAGTTTGCGC
AACGTTGTTGCCATTGCTACAGGCATCGTGGTGTCACGCTCGTCGTTTGGTATGGCTTCATTCAGCTCCG
GTTCCCAACGATCAAGGCGAGTTACATGATCCCCCATGTTGTGCAAAAAAGCGGTTAGCTCCTTCGGTCC
TCCGATCGTTGTCAGAAGTAAGTTGGCCGCAGTGTTATCACTCATGGTTATGGCAGCACTGCATAATTCT
CTTACTGTCATGCCATCCGTAAGATGCTTTTCTGTGACTGGTGAGTACTCAACCAAGTCATTCTGAGAAT
AGTGTATGCGGCGACCGAGTTGCTCTTGCCCGGCGTCAATACGGGATAATACCGCGCCACATAGCAGAAC
TTTAAAAGTGCTCATCATTGGAAAACGTTCTTCGGGGCGAAAACTCTCAAGGATCTTACCGCTGTTGAGA
TCCAGTTCGATGTAACCCACTCGTGCACCCAACTGATCTTCAGCATCTTTTACTTTCACCAGCGTTTCTG
GGTGAGCAAAAACAGGAAGGCAAAATGCCGCAAAAAAGGGAATAAGGGCGACACGGAAATGTTGAATACT
CATACTCTTCCTTTTTCAATATTATTGAAGCATTTATCAGGGTTATTGTCTCATGAGCGGATACATATTT
GAATGTATTTAGAAAAATAAACAAATAGGGGTTCCGCGCACATTTCCCCGAAAAGTGCCACCTGACGTCG
ACGGATCGGGAGATCTCCCGATCCCCTATGGTGCACTCTCAGTACAATCTGCTCTGATGCCGCATAGTTA
AGCCAGTATCTGCTCCCTGCTTGTGTGTTGGAGGTCGCTGAGTAGTGCGCGAGCAAAATTTAAGCTACAA
CAAGGCAAGGCTTGACCGACAATTGCATGAAGAATCTGCTTAGGGTTAGGCGTTTTGCGCTGCTTCGTAC
GGGCCAGATATACGCGTTGACATTGATTATTGACTAGTTATTAATAGTAATCAATTACGGGGTCATTAGT
TCATAGCCCATATATGGAGTTCCGCGTTACATAACTTACGGTAAATGGCCCGCCTGGCTGACCGCCCAAC
GACCCCCGCCCATTGACGTCAATAATGACGTATGTTCCCATAGTAACGCCAATAGGGACTTTCCATTGAC
GTCAATGGGTGGAGTATTTACGGTAAACTGCCCACTTGGCAGTACATCAAGTGTATCATATGCCAAGTAC
GCCCCCTATTGACGTCAATGACGGTAAATGGCCCGCCTGGCATTATGCCCAGTACATGACCTTATGGGAC
TTTCCTACTTGGCAGTACATCTACGTATTAGTCATCGCTATTACCATGGTGATGCGGTTTTGGCAGTACA
TCAATGGGCGTGGATAGCGGTTTGACTCACGGGGATTTCCAAGTCTCCACCCCATTGACGTCAATGGGAG
TTTGTTTTGGCACCAAAATCAACGGGACTTTCCAAAATGTCGTAACAACTCCGCCCCATTGACGCAAATG
GGCGGTAGGCGTGTACGGTGGGAGGTCTATATAAGCAGAGCTCTCCCTATCAGTGATAGAGATCTCCCTA
TCAGTGATAGAGATCGTCGACGAGCTCGTTTAGTGAACCGTCAGATCGCCTGGAGACGCCATCCACGCTG
TTTTGACCTCCATAGAAGACACCGGGACCGATCCAGCCTCCGGACTCTAGCGTTTAAACTTAAGCTTCGC
CACCATGCACTCCTCCGCGCTCTTGTGTTGCCTAGTTTTATTGACCGGAGTCCGCGCATCACCTGGGCAA
GGCACTCAGAGTGAAAATTCTTGCACTCACTTCCCTGGAATTCTCCCCAACATGCTCAGAGACCTGCGAG
ATGCTTTCTCTAGAGTCAAAACGTTCTTTCAAATGAAGGACCAGCTAGATAATCTTTTGCTGAAAGAGTC
CCTTCTCGAGGATTTTAAAGGCTATCTGGGCTGTCAGGCTCTTAGCGAGATGATACAGTTCTACCTCGAG
GAGGTGATGCCACAGGCTGAGAACCAAGACCCAGACATTAAAGCCCATGTAATCTCACTGGGGGAAAACC
TGAACACATTACGCCTGCGGCTGCGGAGGTGCCATAGGCTGCTGCCTTGTGAAAATGGTGGGGGCAGTGG
AGGCAAGAGCAAGGCCGTGGAACAGGTGAAGAATGCCTTTAATAAGCTGCAGGAAAAGGGGATCTACAAG
GCAATGAGCGAGTTTGATATATTCATCAACTATATCGAGGCCTACATGACCATGAAAATTCGTAACACCG
GCTATATTCACCCATTCCATCTGGTTATTCATAACGAGTCGGGCGGTGGGGGATCTGGTGGAGGGGGATC
AGGAGGTGGCGGATCCCATGGCACTGAGCTTCCATCTCCTCCTTCTGTATGGTTCGAAGCAGAGTTCTTC
CATCACATTCTGCATTGGACTCCCATTCCAAACCAATCGGAGAGCACCTGCTACGAAGTGGCTCTGTTAA
GATACGGCATTGAGTCTTGGAACAGCATCAGCAACTGCTCACAAACGCTCTCTTATGATTTGACCGCGGT
GACACTTGACCTCTACCACTCAAACGGCTATAGAGCCCGGGTTCGAGCCGTGGATGGCTCCCGACACTCC
AACTGGACCGTCACTAATACACGGTTTAGCGTGGACGAGGTGACCCTGACAGTGGGAAGTGTGAACCTCG
AAATTCATAACGGGTTTATTCTGGGAAAAATACAGCTGCCTCGTCCAAAGATGGCACCAGCCAACGACAC
GTACGAAAGCATTTTCAGCCACTTCCGGGAGTACGAAATCGCAATCCGCAAGGTACCGGGTAATTTTACT
TTTACCCACAAGAAGGTTAAGCACGAAAACTTCAGCTTGTTAACCTCTGGCGAGGTCGGAGAGTTTTGCG
TGCAAGTGAAGCCTAGCGTCGCTTCACGCTCCAATAAAGGTATGTGGAGTAAAGAGGAGTGCATCAGTCT
CACAAGGCAGTATTTTACGGTCACCAATACCGGTTAGGGCCCGAACAAAAACTCATCTCAGAAGAGGATC
TGAATAGCGCCGTCGACCATCATCATAATCATCATTGAGTTTAAACCCGCTGATCAGCCTCGACTGTGCC
TTCTAGTTGCCAGCCATCTGTTGTTTGCCCCTCCCCCGTGCCTTCCTTGACCCTGGAAGGTGCCACTCCC
ACTGTCCTTTCCTAATAAAATGAGGAAATTGCATCGCATTGTCTGAGTAGGTGTCATTCTATTCTGGGGG
GTGGGGTGGGGCAGGACAGCAAGGGGGAGGATTGGGAAGACAATAGCAGGCATGCTGGGGATGCGGTGGG
CTCTATGGAGATCTATCGATGTTCTGGGGATGCGGTGGGCTCTATGGCTTCTGAGGCGGAAAGAACCAGC
TGGGGCTCTAGGGGGTATCCCC
[124 nt withheld, positions 4083-4206]
C
[91 nt withheld, positions 4208-4298]
AGGGTGATGGTTCACGTACCTAGAAGTTCCTATTCCGAAGTTCCTATTCTCTAGAAAGTATAGGAACTTC
CTTGGCCAAAAAGCCTGAACTCACCGCGACGTCTGTCGAGAAGTTTCTGATCGAAAAGTTCGACAGCGTC
TCCGACCTGATGCAGCTCTCGGAGGGCGAAGAATCTCGTGCTTTCAGCTTCGATGTAGGAGGGCGTGGAT
ATGTCCTGCGGGTAAATAGCTGCGCCGATGGTTTCTACAAAGATCGTTATGTTTATCGGCACTTTGCATC
GGCCGCGCTCCCGATTCCGGAAGTGCTTGACATTGGGGAATTCAGCGAGAGCCTGACCTATTGCATCTCC
CGCCGTGCACAGGGTGTCACGTTGCAAGACCTGCCTGAAACCGAACTGCCCGCTGTTCTGCAGCCGGTCG
CGGAGGCCATGGATGCGATCGCTGCGGCCGATCTTAGCCAGACGAGCGGGTTCGGCCCATTCGGACCGCA
AGGAATCGGTCAATACACTACATGGCGTGATTTCATATGCGCGATTGCTGATCCCCATGTGTATCACTGG
CAAACTGTGATGGACGACACCGTCAGTGCGTCCGTCGCGCAGGCTCTCGATGAGCTGATGCTTTGGGCCG
AGGACTGCCCCGAAGTCCGGCACCTCGTGCACGCGGATTTCGGCTCCAACAATGTCCTGACGGACAATGG
CCGCATAACAGCGGTCATTGACTGGAGCGAGGCGATGTTCGGGGATTCCCAATACGAGGTCGCCAACATC
TTCTTCTGGAGGCCGTGGTTGGCTTGTATGGAGCAGCAGACGCGCTACTTCGAGCGGAGGCATCCGGAGC
TTGCAGGATCGCCGCGGCTCCGGGCGTATATGCTCCGCATTGGTCTTGACCAACTCTATCAGAGCTTGGT
TGACGGCAATTTCGATGATGCAGCTTGGGCGCAGGGTCGATGCGACGCAATCGTCCGATCCGGAGCCGGG
ACTGTCGGGCGTACACAAATCGCCCGCAGAAGCGCGGCCGTCTGGACCGATGGCTGTGTAGAAGTACTCG
CCGATAGTGGAAACCGACGCCCCAGCACTCGTCCGAGGGCAAAGGAATAGCACGTACTACGAGATTTCGA
TTCCACCGCCGCCTTCTATGAAAGGTTGGGCTTCGGAATCGTTTTCCGGGACGCCGGCTGGATGATCCTC
CAGCGCGGGGATCTCATGCTGGAGTTCTTCGCCCACCCCAACTTGTTTATTGCAGCTTATAATGGTTACA
AATAAAGCAATAGCATCACAAATTTCACAAATAAAGCATTTTTTTCACTGCATTCTAGTTGTGGTTTGTC
CAAACTCATCAATGTATCTTATCATGTCTGTATACCGTCGACCTCTAGCTAGAGCTTGGCGTAATCATGG
TCATAGCTGTTTCCTGTGTGAAATTGTTATCCGCTCACAATTCCACACAACATACGAGCCGGAAGCATAA
AGTGTAAAGCCTGGGGTGCCTAATGAGTGAGCTAACTCACATTAATTGCGTTGCGCTCACTGCCCGCTTT
CCAGTCGGGAAACCTGTCGTGCCAGCTGCATTAATGAATCGGCCAACGCGCGGGGAGAGGCGGTTTGCGT
ATTGGGCGCTCTTCCGCTTCCTCGCTCACTGACTCGCTGCGCTCGGTCGTTCGGCTGCGGCGAGCGGTAT
CAGCTCACTCAAAGGCGGTAATACGGTTATCCACAGAATCAGGGGATAACGCAGGAAAGAACATGTGAGC
AAAAGGCCAGCAAAAGGCCAGGAACCGTAAAAAGGCCGCGTTGCTGGCGTTTTTCCATAGGCTCCGCCCC
CCTGACGAGCATCACAAAAATCGACGCTCAAGTCAGAGGTGGCGAAACCCGACAGGACTATAAAGATACC
AGGCGTTTCCCCCTGGAAGCTCCCTCGTGCGCTCTCCTGTTCCGACCCTGCCGCTTACCGGATACCTGTC
CGCCTTTCTCCCTTCGGGAAGCGTGGCGCTTTCTCATAGCTCACGCTGTAGGTATCTCAGTTCGGTGTAG
GTCGTTCGCTCCAAGCTGGGCTGTGTGCACGAACCCCCCGTTCAGCCCGACCGCTGCGCCTTATCCGGTA
ACTATCGTCTTGAGTCCAACCCGGTAAGACACGACTTATCGCCACTGGCAGCAGCCAC
